>Addgene plasmid #192825 | pLentiCRISPRv2-Stuffer-HepmCherry | addgene full sequence | sequence record 378001 | Addgene NGS Result
AATTTTAGTAAGTCTTGTCCTGGCATATTATACATTCCATCGATGTAGTTCTTGCTCTTTTTTGTACGTC
TCTGTTTAAGAGCTATGCTGGAAACAGCATAGCAAGTTTAAATAAGGCTAGTCCGTTATCAACTTGAAAA
AGTGGCACCGAGTCGGTGCTTTTTTGAATTCGCTAGCACCGGCGCGCCGGGGGAGGCTGCTGGTGAATAT
TAACCAAGGTCACCCCAGTTATCGGAGGAGCAAACAGGGGCTAAGTCCACACGCGTGGTACCGTCTGTCT
GCACATTTCGTAGAGCGAGTGTTCCGATACTCTAATCTCCCTAGGCAAGGTTCATATTTGTGTAGGTTAC
TTATTCTCCTTTTGTTGACTAAGTCAATAATCAGAATCAGCAGGTTTGGAGTCAGCTTGGCAGGGATCAG
CAGCCTGGGTTGGAAGGAGGGGGTATAAAAGCCCCTTCACCAGGAGAAGCCGTCACACAGATCCACAAGC
TCCTGACCGGTTCTAGAGCGCTGCCACCATGGTGAGCAAGGGCGAGGAGGATAACATGGCCATCATCAAG
GAGTTCATGCGCTTCAAGGTGCACATGGAGGGCTCCGTGAACGGCCACGAGTTCGAGATCGAGGGCGAGG
GCGAGGGCCGCCCCTACGAGGGCACCCAGACCGCCAAGCTGAAGGTGACCAAGGGTGGCCCCCTGCCCTT
CGCCTGGGACATCCTGTCCCCTCAGTTCATGTACGGCTCCAAGGCCTACGTGAAGCACCCCGCCGACATC
CCCGACTACTTGAAGCTGTCCTTCCCCGAGGGCTTCAAGTGGGAGCGCGTGATGAACTTCGAGGACGGCG
GCGTGGTGACCGTGACCCAGGACTCCTCCCTGCAGGACGGCGAGTTCATCTACAAGGTGAAGCTGCGCGG
CACCAACTTCCCCTCCGACGGCCCCGTAATGCAGAAGAAGACCATGGGCTGGGAGGCCTCCTCCGAGCGG
ATGTACCCCGAGGACGGCGCCCTGAAGGGCGAGATCAAGCAGAGGCTGAAGCTGAAGGACGGCGGCCACT
ACGACGCTGAGGTCAAGACCACCTACAAGGCCAAGAAGCCCGTGCAGCTGCCCGGCGCCTACAACGTCAA
CATCAAGTTGGACATCACCTCCCACAACGAGGACTACACCATCGTGGAACAGTACGAACGCGCCGAGGGC
CGCCACTCCACCGGCGGCATGGACGAGCTGTACAAGTAATGAACGCGTTAAGTCGACAATCAACCTCTGG
ATTACAAAATTTGTGAAAGATTGACTGGTATTCTTAACTATGTTGCTCCTTTTACGCTATGTGGATACGC
TGCTTTAATGCCTTTGTATCATGCTATTGCTTCCCGTATGGCTTTCATTTTCTCCTCCTTGTATAAATCC
TGGTTGCTGTCTCTTTATGAGGAGTTGTGGCCCGTTGTCAGGCAACGTGGCGTGGTGTGCACTGTGTTTG
CTGACGCAACCCCCACTGGTTGGGGCATTGCCACCACCTGTCAGCTCCTTTCCGGGACTTTCGCTTTCCC
CCTCCCTATTGCCACGGCGGAACTCATCGCCGCCTGCCTTGCCCGCTGCTGGACAGGGGCTCGGCTGTTG
GGCACTGACAATTCCGTGGTGTTGTCGGGGAAATCATCGTCCTTTCCTTGGCTGCTCGCCTGTGTTGCCA
CCTGGATTCTGCGCGGGACGTCCTTCTGCTACGTCCCTTCGGCCCTCAATCCAGCGGACCTTCCTTCCCG
CGGCCTGCTGCCGGCTCTGCGGCCTCTTCCGCGTCTTCGCCTTCGCCCTCAGACGAGTCGGATCTCCCTT
TGGGCCGCCTCCCCGCGTCGACTTTAAGACCAATGACTTACAAGGCAGCTGTAGATCTTAGCCACTTTTT
AAAAGAAAAGGGGGGACTGGAAGGGCTAATTCACTCCCAACGAAGACAAGATCTGCTTTTTGCTTGTACT
GGGTCTCTCTGGTTAGACCAGATCTGAGCCTGGGAGCTCTCTGGCTAACTAGGGAACCCACTGCTTAAGC
CTCAATAAAGCTTGCCTTGAGTGCTTCAAGTAGTGTGTGCCCGTCTGTTGTGTGACTCTGGTAACTAGAG
ATCCCTCAGACCCTTTTAGTCAGTGTGGAAAATCTCTAGCAGGGCCCGTTTAAACCCGCTGATCAGCCTC
GACTGTGCCTTCTAGTTGCCAGCCATCTGTTGTTTGCCCCTCCCCCGTGCCTTCCTTGACCCTGGAAGGT
GCCACTCCCACTGTCCTTTCCTAATAAAATGAGGAAATTGCATCGCATTGTCTGAGTAGGTGTCATTCTA
TTCTGGGGGGTGGGGTGGGGCAGGACAGCAAGGGGGAGGATTGGGAAGACAATAGCAGGCATGCTGGGGA
TGCGGTGGGCTCTATGGCTTCTGAGGCGGAAAGAACCAGCTGGGGCTCTAGGGGGTATCCCC
[124 nt withheld, positions 2443-2566]
C
[91 nt withheld, positions 2568-2658]
A
[49 nt withheld, positions 2660-2708]
CCTTTGACGTTGGAGTCCACGTTCTTT
[37 nt withheld, positions 2736-2772]
ACCCTATCTCGGTCTATTCTTTTGATTTATAAGGGATTTTGCCGATTTCGGCCTATTGGTTAAAAAATGA
GCTGATTTAACAAAAATTTAACGCGAATTAATTCTGTGGAATGTGTGTCAGTTAGGGTGTGGAAAGTCCC
CAGGCTCCCCAGCAGGCAGAAGTATGCAAAGCATGCATCTCAATTAGTCAGCAACCAGGTGTGGAAAGTC
CCCAGGCTCCCCAGCAGGCAGAAGTATGCAAAGCATGCATCTCAATTAGTCAGCAACCATAGTCCCGCCC
CTAACTCCGCCCATCCCGCCCCTAACTCCGCCCAGTTCCGCCCATTCTCCGCCCCATGGCTGACTAATTT
TTTTTATTTATGCAGAGGCCGAGGCCGCCTCTGCCTCTGAGCTATTCCAGAAGTAGTGAGGAGGCTTTTT
TGGAGGCCTAGGCTTTTGCAAAAAGCTCCCGGGAGCTTGTATATCCATTTTCGGATCTGATCAGCACGTG
TTGACAATTAATCATCGGCATAGTATATCGGCATAGTATAATACGACAAGGTGAGGAACTAAACCATGGC
CAAGTTGACCAGTGCCGTTCCGGTGCTCACCGCGCGCGACGTCGCCGGAGCGGTCGAGTTCTGGACCGAC
CGGCTCGGGTTCTCCCGGGACTTCGTGGAGGACGACTTCGCCGGTGTGGTCCGGGACGACGTGACCCTGT
TCATCAGCGCGGTCCAGGACCAGGTGGTGCCGGACAACACCCTGGCCTGGGTGTGGGTGCGCGGCCTGGA
CGAGCTGTACGCCGAGTGGTCGGAGGTCGTGTCCACGAACTTCCGGGACGCCTCCGGGCCGGCCATGACC
GAGATCGGCGAGCAGCCGTGGGGGCGGGAGTTCGCCCTGCGCGACCCGGCCGGCAACTGCGTGCACTTCG
TGGCCGAGGAGCAGGACTGACACGTGCTACGAGATTTCGATTCCACCGCCGCCTTCTATGAAAGGTTGGG
CTTCGGAATCGTTTTCCGGGACGCCGGCTGGATGATCCTCCAGCGCGGGGATCTCATGCTGGAGTTCTTC
GCCCACCCCAACTTGTTTATTGCAGCTTATAATGGTTACAAATAAAGCAATAGCATCACAAATTTCACAA
ATAAAGCATTTTTTTCACTGCATTCTAGTTGTGGTTTGTCCAAACTCATCAATGTATCTTATCATGTCTG
TATACCGTCGACCTCTAGCTAGAGCTTGGCGTAATCATGGTCATAGCTGTTTCCTGTGTGAAATTGTTAT
CCGCTCACAATTCCACACAACATACGAGCCGGAAGCATAAAGTGTAAAGCCTGGGGTGCCTAATGAGTGA
GCTAACTCACATTAATTGCGTTGCGCTCACTGCCCGCTTTCCAGTCGGGAAACCTGTCGTGCCAGCTGCA
TTAATGAATCGGCCAACGCGCGGGGAGAGGCGGTTTGCGTATTGGGCGCTCTTCCGCTTCCTCGCTCACT
GACTCGCTGCGCTCGGTCGTTCGGCTGCGGCGAGCGGTATCAGCTCACTCAAAGGCGGTAATACGGTTAT
CCACAGAATCAGGGGATAACGCAGGAAAGAACATGTGAGCAAAAGGCCAGCAAAAGGCCAGGAACCGTAA
AAAGGCCGCGTTGCTGGCGTTTTTCCATAGGCTCCGCCCCCCTGACGAGCATCACAAAAATCGACGCTCA
AGTCAGAGGTGGCGAAACCCGACAGGACTATAAAGATACCAGGCGTTTCCCCCTGGAAGCTCCCTCGTGC
GCTCTCCTGTTCCGACCCTGCCGCTTACCGGATACCTGTCCGCCTTTCTCCCTTCGGGAAGCGTGGCGCT
TTCTCATAGCTCACGCTGTAGGTATCTCAGTTCGGTGTAGGTCGTTCGCTCCAAGCTGGGCTGTGTGCAC
GAACCCCCCGTTCAGCCCGACCGCTGCGCCTTATCCGGTAACTATCGTCTTGAGTCCAACCCGGTAAGAC
ACGACTTATCGCCACTGGCAGCAGCCACTGGTAACAGGATTAGCAGAGCGAGGTATGTAGGCGGTGCTAC
AGAGTTCTTGAAGTGGTGGCCTAACTACGGCTACACTAGAAGAACAGTATTTGGTATCTGCGCTCTGCTG
AAGCCAGTTACCTTCGGAAAAAGAGTTGGTAGCTCTTGATCCGGCAAACAAACCACCGCTGGTAGCGGTG
GTTTTTTTGTTTGCAAGCAGCAGATTACGCGCAGAAAAAAAGGATCTCAAGAAGATCCTTTGATCTTTTC
TACGGGGTCTGACGCTCAGTGGAACGAAAACTCACGTTAAGGGATTTTGGTCATGAGATTATCAAAAAGG
ATCTTCACCTAGATCCTTTTAAATTAAAAATGAAGTTTTAAATCAATCTAAAGTATATATGAGTAAACTT
GGTCTGACAGTTACCAATGCTTAATCAGTGAGGCACCTATCTCAGCGATCTGTCTATTTCGTTCATCCAT
AGTTGCCTGACTCCCCGTCGTGTAGATAACTACGATACGGGAGGGCTTACCATCTGGCCCCAGTGCTGCA
ATGATACCGCGAGACCCACGCTCACCGGCTCCAGATTTATCAGCAATAAACCAGCCAGCCGGAAGGGCCG
AGCGCAGAAGTGGTCCTGCAACTTTATCCGCCTCCATCCAGTCTATTAATTGTTGCCGGGAAGCTAGAGT
AAGTAGTTCGCCAGTTAATAGTTTGCGCAACGTTGTTGCCATTGCTACAGGCATCGTGGTGTCACGCTCG
TCGTTTGGTATGGCTTCATTCAGCTCCGGTTCCCAACGATCAAGGCGAGTTACATGATCCCCCATGTTGT
GCAAAAAAGCGGTTAGCTCCTTCGGTCCTCCGATCGTTGTCAGAAGTAAGTTGGCCGCAGTGTTATCACT
CATGGTTATGGCAGCACTGCATAATTCTCTTACTGTCATGCCATCCGTAAGATGCTTTTCTGTGACTGGT
GAGTACTCAACCAAGTCATTCTGAGAATAGTGTATGCGGCGACCGAGTTGCTCTTGCCCGGCGTCAATAC
GGGATAATACCGCGCCACATAGCAGAACTTTAAAAGTGCTCATCATTGGAAAACGTTCTTCGGGGCGAAA
ACTCTCAAGGATCTTACCGCTGTTGAGATCCAGTTCGATGTAACCCACTCGTGCACCCAACTGATCTTCA
GCATCTTTTACTTTCACCAGCGTTTCTGGGTGAGCAAAAACAGGAAGGCAAAATGCCGCAAAAAAGGGAA
TAAGGGCGACACGGAAATGTTGAATACTCATACTCTTCCTTTTTCAATATTATTGAAGCATTTATCAGGG
TTATTGTCTCATGAGCGGATACATATTTGAATGTATTTAGAAAAATAAACAAATAGGGGTTCCGCGCACA
TTTCCCCGAAAAGTGCCACCTGACGTCGACGGATCGGGAGATCTCCCGATCCCCTATGGTGCACTCTCAG
TACAATCTGCTCTGATGCCGCATAGTTAAGCCAGTATCTGCTCCCTGCTTGTGTGTTGGAGGTCGCTGAG
TAGTGCGCGAGCAAAATTTAAGCTACAACAAGGCAAGGCTTGACCGACAATTGCATGAAGAATCTGCTTA
GGGTTAGGCGTTTTGCGCTGCTTCGCGATGTACGGGCCAGATATACGCGTTGACATTGATTATTGACTAG
TTATTAATAGTAATCAATTACGGGGTCATTAGTTCATAGCCCATATATGGAGTTCCGCGTTACATAACTT
ACGGTAAATGGCCCGCCTGGCTGACCGCCCAACGACCCCCGCCCATTGACGTCAATAATGACGTATGTTC
CCATAGTAACGCCAATAGGGACTTTCCATTGACGTCAATGGGTGGAGTATTTACGGTAAACTGCCCACTT
GGCAGTACATCAAGTGTATCATATGCCAAGTACGCCCCCTATTGACGTCAATGACGGTAAATGGCCCGCC
TGGCATTATGCCCAGTACATGACCTTATGGGACTTTCCTACTTGGCAGTACATCTACGTATTAGTCATCG
CTATTACCATGGTGATGCGGTTTTGGCAGTACATCAATGGGCGTGGATAGCGGTTTGACTCACGGGGATT
TCCAAGTCTCCACCCCATTGACGTCAATGGGAGTTTGTTTTGGCACCAAAATCAACGGGACTTTCCAAAA
TGTCGTAACAACTCCGCCCCATTGACGCAAATGGGCGGTAGGCGTGTACGGTGGGAGGTCTATATAAGCA
GCGCGTTTTGCCTGTACTGGGTCTCTCTGGTTAGACCAGATCTGAGCCTGGGAGCTCTCTGGCTAACTAG
GGAACCCACTGCTTAAGCCTCAATAAAGCTTGCCTTGAGTGCTTCAAGTAGTGTGTGCCCGTCTGTTGTG
TGACTCTGGTAACTAGAGATCCCTCAGACCCTTTTAGTCAGTGTGGAAAATCTCTAGCAGTGGCGCCCGA
ACAGGGACTTGAAAGCGAAAGGGAAACCAGAGGAGCTCTCTCGACGCAGGACTCGGCTTGCTGAAGCGCG
CACGGCAAGAGGCGAGGGGCGGCGACTGGTGAGTACGCCAAAAATTTTGACTAGCGGAGGCTAGAAGGAG
AGAGATGGGTGCGAGAGCGTCAGTATTAAGCGGGGGAGAATTAGATCGCGATGGGAAAAAATTCGGTTAA
GGCCAGGGGGAAAGAAAAAATATAAATTAAAACATATAGTATGGGCAAGCAGGGAGCTAGAACGATTCGC
AGTTAATCCTGGCCTGTTAGAAACATCAGAAGGCTGTAGACAAATACTGGGACAGCTACAACCATCCCTT
CAGACAGGATCAGAAGAACTTAGATCATTATATAATACAGTAGCAACCCTCTATTGTGTGCATCAAAGGA
TAGAGATAAAAGACACCAAGGAAGCTTTAGACAAGATAGAGGAAGAGCAAAACAAAAGTAAGACCACCGC
ACAGCAAGCGGCCGCTGATCTTCAGACCTGGAGGAGGAGATATGAGGGACAATTGGAGAAGTGAATTATA
TAAATATAAAGTAGTAAAAATTGAACCATTAGGAGTAGCACCCACCAAGGCAAAGAGAAGAGTGGTGCAG
AGAGAAAAAAGAGCAGTGGGAATAGGAGCTTTGTTCCTTGGGTTCTTGGGAGCAGCAGGAAGCACTATGG
GCGCAGCGTCAATGACGCTGACGGTACAGGCCAGACAATTATTGTCTGGTATAGTGCAGCAGCAGAACAA
TTTGCTGAGGGCTATTGAGGCGCAACAGCATCTGTTGCAACTCACAGTCTGGGGCATCAAGCAGCTCCAG
GCAAGAATCCTGGCTGTGGAAAGATACCTAAAGGATCAACAGCTCCTGGGGATTTGGGGTTGCTCTGGAA
AACTCATTTGCACCACTGCTGTGCCTTGGAATGCTAGTTGGAGTAATAAATCTCTGGAACAGATTTGGAA
TCACACGACCTGGATGGAGTGGGACAGAGAAATTAACAATTACACAAGCTTAATACACTCCTTAATTGAA
GAATCGCAAAACCAGCAAGAAAAGAATGAACAAGAATTATTGGAATTAGATAAATGGGCAAGTTTGTGGA
ATTGGTTTAACATAACAAATTGGCTGTGGTATATAAAATTATTCATAATGATAGTAGGAGGCTTGGTAGG
TTTAAGAATAGTTTTTGCTGTACTTTCTATAGTGAATAGAGTTAGGCAGGGATATTCACCATTATCGTTT
CAGACCCACCTCCCAACCCCGAGGGGACCCGACAGGCCCGAAGGAATAGAAGAAGAAGGTGGAGAGAGAG
ACAGAGACAGATCCATTCGATTAGTGAACGGATCGGCACTGCGTGCGCCAATTCTGCAGACAAATGGCAG
TATTCATCCACAATTTTAAAAGAAAAGGGGGGATTGGGGGGTACAGTGCAGGGGAAAGAATAGTAGACAT
AATAGCAACAGACATACAAACTAAAGAATTACAAAAACAAATTACAAAAATTCAAAATTTTCGGGTTTAT
TACAGGGACAGCAGAGATCCAGTTTGGTTAATTAAGGTACCGAGGGCCTATTTCCCATGATTCCTTCATA
TTTGCATATACGATACAAGGCTGTTAGAGAGATAATTAGAATTAATTTGACTGTAAACACAAAGATATTA
GTACAAAATACGTGACGTAGAAAGTAATAATTTCTTGGGTAGTTTGCAGTTTTAAAATTATGTTTTAAAA
TGGACTATCATATGCTTACCGTAACTTGAAAGTATTTCGATTTCTTGGCTTTATATATCTTGTGGAAAGG
ACGAAACACCGGAGACGGTTGTAAATGAGCACACAAAATACACATGCTAAAATATTATATTCTATGACCT
TTATAAAATCAACCAAAATCTTCTTTTTAATAACTTTAGTATCAATAATTAGAATTTTTATGTTCCTTTT
TGCAAACTTTTAATAAAAATGAGCAAAATAAAAAAACGCTAGTTTTAGTAACTCGCGTTGTTTTCTTCAC
CTTTAATAATAGCTACTCCACCACTTGTTCCTAAGCGGTCAGCTCCTGCTTCAATCATTTTTTGAGCATC
TTCAAATGTTCTAACTCCACCAGCTGCTTTAACTAAAGCATTGTCTTTAACAACTGACTTCATTAGTTTA
ACATCTTCAAATGTTGCACCTGATTTTGAAAATCCTGTTGATGTTTTAACAAATTCTAATCCAGCTTCAA
CAGCTATTTCACAAGCTTTCATGATTTCTTCTTTTGTTAATAAACAATTTTCCATAATACATTTAACAAC
ATGTGATCCAGCTGCTTTTTTTACAGCTTTCATGTCTTCTAAAACTAATTCATAATTTTTGTCTTTTAAT
GCACCAATATTTAATACCATATCAATTTCTGTTGCACCATCTTTAATTGCTTCAGAAACTTCGAATGCTT
TTGTAGCTGTTGTGCATGCACCTAGAGGAAAACCTACAACATTTGTTATTCCTACATTTGTGCCTTTTAA
TAATTCTTTACAATAGCTTGTTCAATATGAATTAACACAAACTGTTGCAAAATCAAATTCAATTGCTTCA
TCACATAATTGTTTAATTTCAGCTTTCGTAGCATCTTGTTTTAATAATGTGTGATCTATATATTTGTTTA
GTTTCATTTTTTCTCCTATATATTCATTTTTAATTTTAATTCTTTAATAATTTCGTCTACTTTAACTTTA
GCGTTTTGAACAGATTCACCAACACCTATAAAATAAATTTTTAGTTTAGGTTCAGTTCCACTTGGGCGAA
CAGCAAATCATGACTTATCTTCTAAATAA
Features (pLannotate 1.2.2; 31 found; start..end, strand, type, name):
     92..159     +  misc_RNA       tracrRNA (fragment): trans-activating CRISPR RNA for the Streptococcus pyogenes CRISPR/Cas9 system
    519..1226    +  CDS            mCherry: mCherry is a basic (constitutively fluorescent) red fluorescent protein published in 2004, derived from Discosoma sp.. It is reported to be a very rapidly-maturing monomer with low acid sensitivity.
   1248..1836    +  misc_feature   WPRE: woodchuck hepatitis virus posttranscriptional regulatory element
   1887..1906    +  misc_feature   cPPT/CTS (fragment): central polypurine tract and central termination sequence of HIV-1
   1908..2141    +  LTR            3' LTR (ΔU3): self-inactivating 3' long terminal repeat (LTR) from HIV-1
   2173..2397    +  polyA_signal   bGH poly(A) signal: bovine growth hormone polyadenylation signal
   2401..2422    +  promoter       SV40 promoter (fragment): SV40 enhancer and early promoter
   2443..2871    +  rep_origin     f1 ori (sequence partly withheld): f1 bacteriophage origin of replication; arrow indicates direction of (+) strand synthesis
   2885..3214    +  promoter       SV40 promoter: SV40 enhancer and early promoter
   3262..3309    +  promoter       EM7 promoter: synthetic bacterial promoter&nbsp
   3328..3702    +  CDS            BleoR: antibiotic-binding protein; Sh ble from Streptoalloteichus hindustanus; confers resistance to bleomycin, phleomycin, and Zeocin™
   3712..3837    +  CDS            ble (fragment): BLE_KLEPN - Experimental evidence at protein level: Swiss-Prot protein existence level 1. Binding protein with a strong affinity to the bleomycin family of antibiotics. Binds to CL990; an antimitotic-antibiotic compound. From Klebsiella pneumoniae.
   3832..3953    +  polyA_signal   SV40 poly(A) signal: SV40 polyadenylation signal
   4026..4042    -  protein_bind   lac operator: The lac repressor binds to the lac operator to inhibit transcription in E. coli. This inhibition can be relieved by adding lactose or isopropyl-β-D-thiogalactopyranoside (IPTG). lac repressor encoded by lacI
   4050..4080    -  promoter       lac promoter: promoter for the E. coli lac operon
   4095..4116    -  protein_bind   CAP binding site: CAP binding activates transcription in the presence of cAMP. E. coli catabolite activator protein
   4129..4221    -  CDS            lacI (fragment): lac repressor; lacI; The lac repressor binds to the lac operator to inhibit transcription in E. coli. This inhibition can be relieved by adding lactose or isopropyl-β-D-thiogalactopyranoside (IPTG).
   4404..4992    -  rep_origin     ori: high-copy-number ColE1/pMB1/pBR322/pUC origin of replication
   5163..6023    -  CDS            AmpR: β-lactamase; bla; confers resistance to ampicillin, carbenicillin, and related antibiotics
   6024..6128    -  promoter       AmpR promoter: bla
   6187..6239    -  misc_feature   bom (fragment): basis of mobility region from pBR322
   6394..6773    +  enhancer       CMV enhancer: human cytomegalovirus immediate early enhancer
   6774..6973    +  promoter       CMV promoter: human cytomegalovirus (CMV) immediate early promoter
   6991..7171    +  LTR            5' LTR (truncated): truncated 5' long terminal repeat (LTR) from HIV-1
   7218..7343    +  misc_feature   HIV-1 Ψ: packaging signal of human immunodeficiency virus type 1
   7327..7690    +  CDS            HIV-1 gag (fragment): gag protein from human immunodeficiency virus 1; gag
   7836..8069    +  misc_feature   RRE: The Rev response element (RRE) of HIV-1 allows for Rev-dependent mRNA export from the nucleus to the cytoplasm.
   8446..8546    +  CDS            Rev (fragment): human immunodeficiency virus 1 (HIV-1) Rev protein; rev; enhances nuclear export of unspliced and incompletely spliced viral mRNAs
   8596..8713    +  misc_feature   cPPT/CTS: central polypurine tract and central termination sequence of HIV-1
   8764..9004    +  promoter       U6 promoter: RNA polymerase III promoter for human U6 snRNA
   9190..9849    -  CDS            deoC1: DEOC1_STAAN - Also known as dra. Experimental evidence at protein level: Swiss-Prot protein existence level 1. Catalyzes a reversible aldol reaction between acetaldehyde and D-glyceraldehyde 3-phosphate to generate 2-deoxy-D-ribose 5- phosphate. From Staphylococcus aureus (strain N315).
