[The description below was written by a language model from this plasmid's Addgene catalogue record and pLannotate feature annotations shown in this document.]
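Description:
pLentiCRISPRv2-Stuffer-HepmCherry is a third-generation-style, self-inactivating HIV-1 lentiviral transfer plasmid built on the pLentiCRISPRv2-Opti backbone. It is designed to deliver a single guide RNA together with a liver-restricted fluorescent marker. In bacteria it replicates from a high-copy ColE1/pUC origin and is selected with ampicillin through the β-lactamase gene. An f1 origin is also present. Outside the viral unit, the backbone carries an SV40/EM7-driven BleoR cassette with an SV40 poly(A) signal. The viral genome is transcribed from a CMV enhancer/promoter fused to a truncated 5' LTR. It contains the Ψ packaging signal with a partial gag sequence, the RRE for Rev-dependent export, the cPPT/CTS, a WPRE, and a ΔU3 3' LTR followed by a bGH poly(A) signal.

The payload has two parts. A human U6 Pol III promoter sits upstream of a stuffer segment, which the annotation software matches to a reverse-oriented bacterial deoC1 coding sequence. The stuffer is followed by the S. pyogenes guide RNA scaffold, annotated as a tracrRNA fragment, so replacing it with a spacer yields a complete sgRNA. Downstream, mCherry is expressed from a hepatocyte-specific promoter, described in the record as the HS-CRM8-TTRmin module. This promoter is not annotated in the feature table but presumably occupies the gap between the scaffold and the mCherry coding sequence. No Cas9 coding sequence or mammalian puromycin marker appears in the feature table, so the nuclease apparently has to be supplied separately. The associated publication indicates use in cloning sgRNAs or libraries for CRISPR screening in mouse liver, where mCherry marks transduced hepatocytes.
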