Addgene plasmid #192825: pLentiCRISPRv2-Stuffer-HepmCherry
Purpose: Contains stuffer sequence into which sgRNAs can be cloned and expresses mCherry from hepatocyte-specific promoter
Depositing lab: Kristin Knouse. Depositing organization: Whitehead Institute for Biomedical Research. Publication: Genome-scale CRISPR screening in a single mouse liver. Keys HR, Knouse KA. Cell Genom. 2022 Dec 14;2(12):100217. doi: 10.1016/j.xgen.2022.100217. Epub 2022 Nov 15. PubMed 36643909.
Backbone
  Vector backbone: pLentiCRISPRv2-Opti
  Backbone manufacturer: Addgene (163126)
  Vector type: Mammalian Expression, Lentiviral, CRISPR
Growth in bacteria
  Bacterial resistance: Ampicillin, 100 μg/mL
  Growth temperature: 30°C
  Growth strain: NEB Stable
  Copy number: High Copy
Gene/Insert
  Gene/Insert name: mCherry
  Species: Other
  Promoter: Hepatocyte-specific promoter (HS-CRM8-TTRmin module from Chuah et al. Molecular Therapy 2014)
  Cloning method: Restriction Enzyme; 5′ cloning site Unknown (unknown if destroyed)
Terms and licenses: Academic/Nonprofit Terms; Industry Terms: Not Available to Industry
How to cite: pLentiCRISPRv2-Stuffer-HepmCherry was a gift from Kristin Knouse (Addgene plasmid # 192825 ; http://n2t.net/addgene:192825 ; RRID:Addgene_192825)
